Addgene plasmid #70784: pFOSGE_COF1D02
Purpose: Gateway entry clone
Depositing lab: Alexander Stark. Depositing organization: Research Institute of Molecular Pathology (IMP). Publication: Transcriptional regulators form diverse groups with context-dependent regulatory functions. Stampfel G, Kazmar T, Frank O, Wienerroither S, Reiter F, Stark A. Nature. 2015 Nov 9. doi: 10.1038/nature15545. PubMed 26550828.
Backbone
  Vector backbone: pDONR221
  Backbone manufacturer: Invitrogen
  Backbone size w/o insert (bp): 4762
  Vector type: Gateway entry vector
Growth in bacteria
  Bacterial resistance: Kanamycin, 50 μg/mL
  Growth temperature: 37°C
  Growth strain: DH5alpha
  Copy number: High Copy
Gene/Insert
  Gene/Insert name: RYBP (alt names: FBgn0034763; CG12190, FBtr0071868)
  Species: D. melanogaster (fly)
  Insert size (bp): 450
  Entrez Gene: RYBP (a.k.a. Dmel_CG12190, CG12190, Dmel\CG12190, dRYBP)
  Cloning method: Gateway Cloning
  Sequencing primers: 5′ M13-F20; 3′ M13R
Terms and licenses: Academic/Nonprofit Terms; Industry Terms: Not Available to Industry
How to cite: pFOSGE_COF1D02 was a gift from Alexander Stark (Addgene plasmid # 70784 ; http://n2t.net/addgene:70784 ; RRID:Addgene_70784)
