[The description below was written by a language model from this plasmid's Addgene catalogue record.]
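Description:
pFOSGE_COF1D02 is a Gateway entry clone built on the Invitrogen pDONR221 donor backbone and carrying the Drosophila melanogaster gene RYBP (also known as dRYBP or CG12190; transcript FBtr0071868) as an insert of about 450 bp. It is a bacterial cloning plasmid rather than an expression vector. It is maintained at high copy number in standard E. coli strains such as DH5alpha and is selected with kanamycin. The insert was introduced by Gateway cloning. In a pDONR221-derived entry clone this normally means the donor vector's counter-selectable cassette has been replaced by the gene of interest, which is then flanked by attL recombination sites. The record includes no feature table, so the exact sites, insert boundaries, and the presence or absence of a stop codon cannot be confirmed. M13 forward and reverse primer sites flanking the cloning region are listed for sequence verification of the insert.

As an entry clone, the plasmid has no stated promoter, tag or reporter driving RYBP. It serves as a shuttle from which the coding sequence can be moved by LR recombination into any compatible Gateway destination vector, which then supplies the promoter, fusion partners and host-specific elements. The associated publication concerns the context-dependent regulatory functions of transcriptional regulators. This suggests the clone belongs to a larger collection of fly transcription factor and cofactor entry clones made for functional assays, although the record does not describe the downstream destination vectors or assay design.
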