>Addgene plasmid #70784 | pFOSGE_COF1D02 | depositor partial sequence | sequence record 126726 | insert
ATGGACAAGAAATCCTCGCCGGTGCGACGACAAAAGCGGCAGGCGAAGGTGATCGAGGAGAACTTCTGGG
ACTGCAGCGTCTGCACATATAGAAACTCGGCGGAGGCCTTCAAGTGTCGCATGTGCGACGTGCGGAAAGG
AACCTCCACGCGAAAGCCACGCCTGAACTCAGCGCTAGTCGCCCAGCAGGCCGCCACTTTGCCAGGAGCC
AGTGTCAACATGCCCAACGGGAAGTCCGCCTCCGGATCACGGCATGGCAGTGGGCACGACCGGCAGAGGC
ACAAGCGGTATCCGGCACGGTTGAAAAACGTGGACCGATCGACGGCACAGACGCGAGAGGTGACGGTCAA
CTCGGTGACCGTGTTCATCACAGAGTACAAGGCCAAGCCGGTGAGCAGCCGACGCGAATCCAGTGAGCAG
AGCTTCAGCGAGAGCAACGACAGCCGGAGT
