>Addgene plasmid #70784 | pFOSGE_COF1D02 | addgene partial sequence | sequence record 130861 | M13-F20 5'-TGTAAAACGACGGCCAGT-3'
TGATTTTTTTTGACTGATAGTGACCTGTTCGTTGCAACAAATTGATGAGCAATGCTTTTTTATAATGCCA
ACTTTGTACAAAAAAGCAGGCTTCATGGACAAGAAATCCTCGCCGGTGCGACGACAAAAGCGGCAGGCGA
AGGTGATCGAGGAGAACTTCTGGGACTGCAGCGTCTGCACATATAGAAACTCGGCGGAGGCCTTCAAGTG
TCGCATGTGCGACGTGCGGAAAGGAACCTCCACGCGAAAGCCACGCCTGAACTCAGCGCTAGTCGCCCAG
CAGGCCGCCACTTTGCCAGGAGCCAGTGTCAACATGCCCAACGGGAAGTCCGCCTCCGGATCACGGCATG
GCAGTGGGCACGACCGGCAGAGGCACAAGCGGTATCCGGCACGGTTGAAAAACGTGGACCGATCGACGGC
ACAGACGCGAGAGGTGACGGTCAACTCGGTGACCGTGTTCATCACAGAGTACAAGGCCAAGCCGGTGAGC
AGCCGACGCGAATCCAGTGAGCAGAGCTTCAGCGAGAGCAACGACAGCCGGAGTGACCCAGCTTTCTTGT
ACAAAGTTGGCATTATAAGAAAGCATTGCTTATCAATTTGTTGCAACGAACAGGTCACTATCAGTCAAAA
TAAAATCATTATTTGCCATCCAGCTGATATCCCCTATAGTGAGTCGTATTACATGGTCATAGCTGTTTCC
TGGCAGCTCTGGCCCGTGTCTCAAAATCTCTGATGTTACATTGCACAAGATAAAAATATATCATCATGAA
CAATAAAACTGTCTGCTTACATAAACAGTAATACAAGGGGTGTTATGAGCCATATTCAACGGGAAACGTC
GAGGCCGCGATTAAATTCCAACATGGATGCTGA
