>Addgene plasmid #70784 | pFOSGE_COF1D02 | addgene partial sequence | sequence record 130862 | M13-Rev 5'-CAGGAAACAGCTATGACC-3'
CAGCTGGATGGCAAATAATGATTTTATTTTGACTGATAGTGACCTGTTCGTTGCAACAAATTGATAAGCA
ATGCTTTCTTATAATGCCAACTTTGTACAAGAAAGCTGGGTCACTCCGGCTGTCGTTGCTCTCGCTGAAG
CTCTGCTCACTGGATTCGCGTCGGCTGCTCACCGGCTTGGCCTTGTACTCTGTGATGAACACGGTCACCG
AGTTGACCGTCACCTCTCGCGTCTGTGCCGTCGATCGGTCCACGTTTTTCAACCGTGCCGGATACCGCTT
GTGCCTCTGCCGGTCGTGCCCACTGCCATGCCGTGATCCGGAGGCGGACTTCCCGTTGGGCATGTTGACA
CTGGCTCCTGGCAAAGTGGCGGCCTGCTGGGCGACTAGCGCTGAGTTCAGGCGTGGCTTTCGCGTGGAGG
TTCCTTTCCGCACGTCGCACATGCGACACTTGAAGGCCTCCGCCGAGTTTCTATATGTGCAGACGCTGCA
GTCCCAGAAGTTCTCCTCGATCACCTTCGCCTGCCGCTTTTGTCGTCGCACCGGCGAGGATTTCTTGTCC
ATGAAGCCTGCTTTTTTGTACAAAGTTGGCATTATAAAAAAGCAT
